>Addgene plasmid #240497 | pCI_IZUMO1-V5_GFPnes | addgene full sequence | sequence record 481142 | Addgene NGS Result
GGTCGACATTGATTATTGACTAGTTATTAATAGTAATCAATTACGGGGTCATTAGTTCATAGCCCATATA
TGGAGTTCCGCGTTACATAACTTACGGTAAATGGCCCGCCTGGCTGACCGCCCAACGACCCCCGCCCATT
GACGTCAATAATGACGTATGTTCCCATAGTAACGCCAATAGGGACTTTCCATTGACGTCAATGGGTGGAG
TATTTACGGTAAACTGCCCACTTGGCAGTACATCAAGTGTATCATATGCCAAGTACGCCCCCTATTGACG
TCAATGACGGTAAATGGCCCGCCTGGCATTATGCCCAGTACATGACCTTATGGGACTTTCCTACTTGGCA
GTACATCTACGTATTAGTCATCGCTATTACCATGGTCGAGGTGAGCCCCACGTTCTGCTTCACTCTCCCC
ATCTCCCCCCCCTCCCCACCCCCAATTTTGTATTTATTTATTTTTTAATTATTTTGTGCAGCGATGGGGG
CGGGGGGGGGGGGGGGCGCGCGCCGGGCGGGGGGGGGCGGGGCGAGGCGGAGAGGTGCGGCGGCAGCCAA
TCAGAGCGGCGCGCTCCGAAAGTTTCCTTTTATGGCGAGGCGGCGGCGGCGGCGGCCCTATAAAAAGCGA
AGCGCGCGGCGGGCGGGAGTCGCTGCGCGCTGCCTTCGCCCCGTGCCCCGCTCCGCCGCCGCCTCGCGCC
GCCCGCCCCGGCTCTGACTGACCGCGTTACTCCCACAGGTGAGCGGGCGGGACGGCCCTTCTCCTCCGGG
CTGTAATTAGCGCTTGGTTTAATGACGGCTTGTTTCTTTTCTGTGGCTGCGTGAAAGCCTTGAGGGGCTC
CGGGAGGGCCCTTTGTGCGGGGGGAGCGGCTCGGGGGGTGCGTGCGTGTGTGTGTGCGTGGGGAGCGCCG
CGTGCGGCTCCGCGCTGCCCGGCGGCTGTGAGCGCTGCGGGCGCGGCGCGGGGCTTTGTGCGCTCCGCAG
TGTGCGCGAGGGGAGCGCGGCCGGGGGCGGTGCCCCGCGGTGCGGGGGGGGCTGCGAGGGGAACAAAGGC
TGCGTGCGGGGTGTGTGCGTGGGGGGGTGAGCAGGGGGTGTGGGCGCGTCGGTCGGGCTGCAACCCCCCC
TGCACCCCCCTCCCCGAGTTGCTGAGCACGGCCCGGCTTCGGGTGCGGGGCTCCGTACGGGGCGTGGCGC
GGGGCTCGCCGTGCCGGGCGGGGGGTGGCGGCAGGTGGGGGTGCCGGGCGGGGCGGGGCCGCCTCGGGCC
GGGGAGGGCTCGGGGGAGGGGCGCGGCGGCCCCCGGAGCGCCGGCGGCTGTCGAGGCGCGGCGAGCCGCA
GCCATTGCCTTTTATGGTAATCGTGCGAGAGGGCGCAGGGACTTCCTTTGTCCCAAATCTGTGCGGAGCC
GAAATCTGGGAGGCGCCGCCGCACCCCCTCTAGCGGGCGCGGGGCGAAGCGGTGCGGCGCCGGCAGGAAG
GAAATGGGCGGGGAGGGCCTTCGTGCGTCGCCGCGCCGCCGTCCCCTTCTCCCTCTCCAGCCTCGGGGCT
GTCCGCGGGGGGACGGCTGCCTTCGGGGGGGACGGGGCAGGGCGGGGTTCGGCTTCTGGCGTGTGACCGG
CGGCTCTAGAGCCTCTGCTAACCATGTTCATGCCTTCTTCTTTTTCCTACAGCTCCTGGGCAACGTGCTG
GTTATTGTGCTGTCTCATCATTTTGGCAAAGAATTGCTCGAGAGTTCGAAGCCTTAAGTACGCGTAGGCG
CGCCTTAATTAACGTTTAAACGCTAGCGAATTCGGTCGACTGGATCCGGTACCGAGGAGATCTGCCGCCG
CGATCGCCATGGGGCCGCATTTTACACTCTTGCTGGCAGCTCTTGCCAACTGCCTGTGTCCAGGGAGGCC
CTGCATCAAATGTGACCAGTTTGTGACAGATGCGCTAAAGACTTTCGAAAACACTTACCTGAATGACCAC
CTGCCACACGACATTCACAAAAATGTAATGAGGATGGTGAACCATGAAGTATCGAGCTTCGGCGTAGTCA
CTTCGGCTGAGGATTCCTATTTGGGGGCCGTGGACGAGAACACACTGGAACAAGCAACCTGGAGTTTTCT
GAAGGATCTGAAGCGTATTACAGACAGTGACTTAAAAGGAGAGCTCTTTATAAAGGAACTATTGTGGATG
CTTCGTCATCAAAAGGACATCTTTAACAATCTTGCTAGACAGTTCCAAAAGGAAGTTCTTTGTCCCAACA
AATGCGGAGTGATGTCGCAGACTTTGATCTGGTGTCTTAAGTGCGAAAAGCAGTTGCACATTTGTCGGAA
ATCCCTAGATTGTGGAGAGCGCCACATAGAGGTACATCGCTCGGAAGACCTGGTCCTGGACTGTCTGCTC
AGTTGGCATCGTGCTTCTAAGGGACTTACAGATTACAGTTTTTACAGGGTTTGGGAGAACAGTTCTGAGA
CCTTGATTGCCAAGGGGAAAGAACCATATCTGACCAAGTCGATGGTGGGTCCAGAGGATGCTGGCAACTA
CCGCTGTGTGCTAGATACCATCAACCAAGGTCATGCCACCGTCATCCGCTACGATGTCACAGTATTGCCC
CCAAAGCATTCAGAGGAAAACCAACCACCGAACATCATAACCCAAGAGGAGCACGAGACTCCTGTCCACG
TGACTCCACAGACACCACCGGGGCAGGAGCCAGAGTCGGAGCTGTACCCGGAGCTGCACCCAGAGTTGTA
CCCGGAGCTCATACCTACAGTCGCTCAAAATCCAGAGAAAAAAATGAAAACTCGCCTCTTAATACTGTTG
ACCCTTGGCTTTGTGGTTCTTGTGGCCAGCATCATTATCTCGGTACTTCACTTTAGGAAAGTCAGCGCTA
AATTGAAGAATGCAAGTGACGAAGTCAAACCCACCGCGTCAGGATCCAAGTCAGATCAGAGTTTGTCCCA
ACAGATGGGATTGAAGAAGGCCTCTCAGGCAGATTTTAACTCTGACTACTCTGGAGATAAGAGCGAGGCA
ACAGAAAACACGCGTACGCGGCCCTCGAGTCTAGAGGGCCCGCGGTTCGAAGGTAAGCCTATCCCTAACC
CTCTCCTCGGTCTCGATTCTACGCGTACCGGTCATCATCACCATCACCATTGAGCCCCGGGGGATCCGCC
CCTCTCCCTCCCCCCCCCCTAACGTTACTGGCCGAAGCCGCTTGGAATAAGGCCGGTGTGCGTTTGTCTA
TATGTTATTTTCCACCATATTGCCGTCTTTTGGCAATGTGAGGGCCCGGAAACCTGGCCCTGTCTTCTTG
ACGAGCATTCCTAGGGGTCTTTCCCCTCTCGCCAAAGGAATGCAAGGTCTGTTGAATGTCGTGAAGGAAG
CAGTTCCTCTGGAAGCTTCTTGAAGACAAACAACGTCTGTAGCGACCCTTTGCAGGCAGCGGAACCCCCC
ACCTGGCGACAGGTGCCTCTGCGGCCAAAAGCCACGTGTATAAGATACACCTGCAAAGGCGGCACAACCC
CAGTGCCACGTTGTGAGTTGGATAGTTGTGGAAAGAGTCAAATGGCTCTCCTCAAGCGTATTCAACAAGG
GGCTGAAGGATGCCCAGAAGGTACCCCATTGTATGGGATCTGATCTGGGGCCTCGGTACACATGCTTTAC
ATGTGTTTAGTCGAGGTTAAAAAAACGTCTAGGCCCCCCGAACCACGGGGACGTGGTTTTCCTTTGAAAA
ACACGATGATAATATGGCCACAACCATGGTGAGCAAGGGCGAGGAGCTGTTCACCGGGGTGGTGCCCATC
CTGGTCGAGCTGGACGGCGACGTAAACGGCCACAAGTTCAGCGTGTCCGGCGAGGGCGAGGGCGATGCCA
CCTACGGCAAGCTGACCCTGAAGTTCATCTGCACCACCGGCAAGCTGCCCGTGCCCTGGCCCACCCTCGT
GACCACCCTGACCTACGGCGTGCAGTGCTTCAGCCGCTACCCCGACCACATGAAGCAGCACGACTTCTTC
AAGTCCGCCATGCCCGAAGGCTACGTCCAGGAGCGCACCATCTTCTTCAAGGACGACGGCAACTACAAGA
CCCGCGCCGAGGTGAAGTTCGAGGGCGACACCCTGGTGAACCGCATCGAGCTGAAGGGCATCGACTTCAA
GGAGGACGGCAACATCCTGGGGCACAAGCTGGAGTACAACTACAACAGCCACAACGTCTATATCATGGCC
GACAAGCAGAAGAACGGCATCAAGGTGAACTTCAAGATCCGCCACAACATCGAGGACGGCAGCGTGCAGC
TCGCCGACCACTACCAGCAGAACACCCCCATCGGCGACGGCCCCGTGCTGCTGCCCGACAACCACTACCT
GAGCACCCAGTCCGCCCTGAGCAAAGACCCCAACGAGAAGCGCGATCACATGGTCCTGCTGGAGTTCGTG
ACCGCCGCCGGGATCACTCTCGGCATGGACGAGCTGTACATGAGCGGCGGCCTGCAGAAGAAGCTGGAGG
AGCTGGAGCTGGACTAATGTACAAGTAAAGCGGCCGGCCGCCAGCACAGTGGTCGATCGACCAATGCCCT
GGCTCACAAATACCACTGAGATCTTTTTCCCTCTGCCAAAAATTATGGGGACATCATGAAGCCCCTTGAG
CATCTGACTTCTGGCTAATAAAGGAAATTTATTTTCATTGCAATAGTGTGTTGGAATTTTTTGTGTCTCT
CACTCGGAAGGACATATGGGAGGGCAAATCATTTAAAACATCAGAATGAGTATTTGGTTTAGAGTTTGGC
AACATATGCCCATATGCTGGCTGCCATGAACAAAGGTTGGCTATAAAGAGGTCATCAGTATATGAAACAG
CCCCCTGCTGTCCATTCCTTATTCCATAGAAAAGCCTTGACTTGAGGTTAGATTTTTTTTATATTTTGTT
TTGTGTTATTTTTTTCTTTAACATCCCTAAAATTTTCCTTACATGTTTTACTAGCCAGATTTTTCCTCCT
CTCCTGACTACTCCCAGTCATAGCTGTCCCTCTTCTCTTATGGAGATCCCTCGACCTGCACCGTCGACCA
GCTGGTCGACGGTGCACCGTCGACCAGCTTGGCGTAATCATGGTCATAGCTGTTTCCTGTGTGAAATTGT
TATCCGCTCACAATTCCACACAACATACGAGCCGGAAGCATAAAGTGTAAAGCCTGGGGTGCCTAATGAG
TGAGCTAACTCACATTAATTGCGTTGCGCTCACTGCCCGCTTTCCAGTCGGGAAACCTGTCGTGCCAGCG
GATCCGCATCTCAATTAGTCAGCAACCATAGTCCCGCCCCTAACTCCGCCCATCCCGCCCCTAACTCCGC
CCAGTTCCGCCCATTCTCCGCCCCATGGCTGACTAATTTTTTTTATTTATGCAGAGGCCGAGGCCGCCTC
GGCCTCTGAGCTATTCCAGAAGTAGTGAGGAGGCTTTTTTGGAGGCCTAGGCTTTTGCAAAAAGCTAACT
TGTTTATTGCAGCTTATAATGGTTACAAATAAAGCAATAGCATCACAAATTTCACAAATAAAGCATTTTT
TTCACTGCATTCTAGTTGTGGTTTGTCCAAACTCATCAATGTATCTTATCATGTCTGGATCCGCTGCATT
AATGAATCGGCCAACGCGCGGGGAGAGGCGGTTTGCGTATTGGGCGCTCTTCCGCTTCCTCGCTCACTGA
CTCGCTGCGCTCGGTCGTTCGGCTGCGGCGAGCGGTATCAGCTCACTCAAAGGCGGTAATACGGTTATCC
ACAGAATCAGGGGATAACGCAGGAAAGAACATGTGAGCAAAAGGCCAGCAAAAGGCCAGGAACCGTAAAA
AGGCCGCGTTGCTGGCGTTTTTCCATAGGCTCCGCCCCCCTGACGAGCATCACAAAAATCGACGCTCAAG
TCAGAGGTGGCGAAACCCGACAGGACTATAAAGATACCAGGCGTTTCCCCCTGGAAGCTCCCTCGTGCGC
TCTCCTGTTCCGACCCTGCCGCTTACCGGATACCTGTCCGCCTTTCTCCCTTCGGGAAGCGTGGCGCTTT
CTCATAGCTCACGCTGTAGGTATCTCAGTTCGGTGTAGGTCGTTCGCTCCAAGCTGGGCTGTGTGCACGA
ACCCCCCGTTCAGCCCGACCGCTGCGCCTTATCCGGTAACTATCGTCTTGAGTCCAACCCGGTAAGACAC
GACTTATCGCCACTGGCAGCAGCCACTGGTAACAGGATTAGCAGAGCGAGGTATGTAGGCGGTGCTACAG
AGTTCTTGAAGTGGTGGCCTAACTACGGCTACACTAGAAGAACAGTATTTGGTATCTGCGCTCTGCTGAA
GCCAGTTACCTTCGGAAAAAGAGTTGGTAGCTCTTGATCCGGCAAACAAACCACCGCTGGTAGCGGTGGT
TTTTTTGTTTGCAAGCAGCAGATTACGCGCAGAAAAAAAGGATCTCAAGAAGATCCTTTGATCTTTTCTA
CGGGGTCTGACGCTCAGTGGAACGAAAACTCACGTTAAGGGATTTTGGTCATGAGATTATCAAAAAGGAT
CTTCACCTAGATCCTTTTAAATTAAAAATGAAGTTTTAAATCAATCTAAAGTATATATGAGTAAACTTGG
TCTGACAGTTACCAATGCTTAATCAGTGAGGCACCTATCTCAGCGATCTGTCTATTTCGTTCATCCATAG
TTGCCTGACTCCCCGTCGTGTAGATAACTACGATACGGGAGGGCTTACCATCTGGCCCCAGTGCTGCAAT
GATACCGCGAGACCCACGCTCACCGGCTCCAGATTTATCAGCAATAAACCAGCCAGCCGGAAGGGCCGAG
CGCAGAAGTGGTCCTGCAACTTTATCCGCCTCCATCCAGTCTATTAATTGTTGCCGGGAAGCTAGAGTAA
GTAGTTCGCCAGTTAATAGTTTGCGCAACGTTGTTGCCATTGCTACAGGCATCGTGGTGTCACGCTCGTC
GTTTGGTATGGCTTCATTCAGCTCCGGTTCCCAACGATCAAGGCGAGTTACATGATCCCCCATGTTGTGC
AAAAAAGCGGTTAGCTCCTTCGGTCCTCCGATCGTTGTCAGAAGTAAGTTGGCCGCAGTGTTATCACTCA
TGGTTATGGCAGCACTGCATAATTCTCTTACTGTCATGCCATCCGTAAGATGCTTTTCTGTGACTGGTGA
GTACTCAACCAAGTCATTCTGAGAATAGTGTATGCGGCGACCGAGTTGCTCTTGCCCGGCGTCAATACGG
GATAATACCGCGCCACATAGCAGAACTTTAAAAGTGCTCATCATTGGAAAACGTTCTTCGGGGCGAAAAC
TCTCAAGGATCTTACCGCTGTTGAGATCCAGTTCGATGTAACCCACTCGTGCACCCAACTGATCTTCAGC
ATCTTTTACTTTCACCAGCGTTTCTGGGTGAGCAAAAACAGGAAGGCAAAATGCCGCAAAAAAGGGAATA
AGGGCGACACGGAAATGTTGAATACTCATACTCTTCCTTTTTCAATATTATTGAAGCATTTATCAGGGTT
ATTGTCTCATGAGCGGATACATATTTGAATGTATTTAGAAAAATAAACAAATAGGGGTTCCGCGCACATT
TCCCCGAAAAGTGCCACCTG
Features (pLannotate 1.2.2; 19 found; start..end, strand, type, name):
      5..384     +  enhancer       CMV enhancer: human cytomegalovirus immediate early enhancer
    386..645     +  promoter       chicken β-actin promoter: contains a 21-bp deletion relative to the standard chicken β-actin promoter
    646..1662    +  intron         chimeric intron: chimera between introns from chicken β-actin and rabbit β-globin
   1829..3019    +  CDS            Izumo1: IZUM1_MOUSE - Experimental evidence at protein level: Swiss-Prot protein existence level 1. Essential sperm cell-surface protein required for fertilization by acting as a ligand for IZUMO1R/JUNO receptor on egg (PubMed:15759005, PubMed:24739963, PubMed:27309808). The IZUMO1:IZUMO1R/JUNO interaction is a necessary adhesion event between sperm and egg that is required for fertilization but is not sufficient for cell fusion (PubMed:15759005, PubMed:24739963, PubMed:27309808). The ligand-receptor interaction probably does not act as a membrane 'fusogen' (PubMed:15759005, PubMed:24739963, PubMed:27
   3062..3103    +  CDS            V5 tag: epitope tag from simian virus 5
   3149..3735    +  misc_feature   IRES2: internal ribosome entry site (IRES) of the encephalomyocarditis virus (EMCV)
   3736..4449    +  CDS            EGFP: EGFP is a basic (constitutively fluorescent) green fluorescent protein published in 1996, derived from Aequorea victoria. It is reported to be a rapidly-maturing weak dimer with moderate acid sensitivity.
   4637..4692    +  polyA_signal   β-globin poly(A) signal: rabbit β-globin polyadenylation signal (Gil and Proudfoot, 1987)
   5107..5123    -  protein_bind   lac operator: The lac repressor binds to the lac operator to inhibit transcription in E. coli. This inhibition can be relieved by adding lactose or isopropyl-β-D-thiogalactopyranoside (IPTG). lac repressor encoded by lacI
   5131..5161    -  promoter       lac promoter: promoter for the E. coli lac operon
   5176..5197    -  protein_bind   CAP binding site: CAP binding activates transcription in the presence of cAMP. E. coli catabolite activator protein
   5210..5249    -  CDS            lacI (fragment): lac repressor; lacI; The lac repressor binds to the lac operator to inhibit transcription in E. coli. This inhibition can be relieved by adding lactose or isopropyl-β-D-thiogalactopyranoside (IPTG).
   5256..5278    +  promoter       SV40 promoter (fragment): SV40 enhancer and early promoter
   5302..5437    +  rep_origin     SV40 ori: SV40 origin of replication
   5457..5591    +  polyA_signal   SV40 poly(A) signal: SV40 polyadenylation signal
   5593..5647    -  CDS            lacI (fragment): lac repressor; lacI; The lac repressor binds to the lac operator to inhibit transcription in E. coli. This inhibition can be relieved by adding lactose or isopropyl-β-D-thiogalactopyranoside (IPTG).
   5830..6418    -  rep_origin     ori: high-copy-number ColE1/pMB1/pBR322/pUC origin of replication
   6589..7449    -  CDS            AmpR: β-lactamase; bla; confers resistance to ampicillin, carbenicillin, and related antibiotics
   7450..7554    -  promoter       AmpR promoter: bla
