[The description below was written by a language model from this plasmid's Addgene catalogue record and pLannotate feature annotations shown in this document.]
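Description:
pCI_IZUMO1-V5_GFPnes is a mammalian expression plasmid of about 7.6 kb, deposited for use in cell fusion assays. The catalogue lists the backbone as pCI. The annotated regulatory elements, however, are a CMV enhancer, a chicken β-actin promoter and a chimeric chicken β-actin/rabbit β-globin intron, with a rabbit β-globin polyadenylation signal downstream. This is a CAG-type expression unit of the sort found in pCAGGS-derived vectors. The plasmid is propagated in E. coli through a high-copy ColE1/pUC-type origin and selected with ampicillin through the β-lactamase gene and its own promoter. The backbone also carries an SV40 origin of replication with a fragment of the SV40 promoter and an SV40 poly(A) signal, plus remnants of lac promoter/operator and lacI sequences. No mammalian selection marker is annotated.

The payload is the mouse Izumo1 coding sequence, which encodes the sperm surface protein that binds the egg receptor JUNO during fertilization, followed by a C-terminal V5 epitope tag for detection. The catalogue lists GFPnes as a C-terminal tag on the insert, but the feature table places an EMCV IRES between the V5 tag and EGFP. The fluorescent protein therefore appears to be translated separately from the same bicistronic transcript rather than fused to IZUMO1. The "nes" in the name suggests a nuclear export signal that would keep GFP in the cytoplasm, but no such element is annotated. EGFP marks transfected, IZUMO1-expressing cells. In fusion assays, a marker of this kind allows content mixing or multinucleated cells to be scored, although the record gives no details of the assay design.
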