Addgene plasmid #240497: pCI_IZUMO1-V5_GFPnes
Purpose: Cell fusion assays
Depositing lab: Benjamin Podbilewicz. Depositing organization: Technion Research and Development Foundation. Publication: A novel function for the sperm adhesion protein IZUMO1 in cell-cell fusion. Brukman NG, Nakajima KP, Valansi C, Flyak K, Li X, Higashiyama T, Podbilewicz B. J Cell Biol. 2023 Feb 6;222(2):e202207147. doi: 10.1083/jcb.202207147. Epub 2022 Nov 17. PubMed 36394541.
Backbone
  Vector backbone: pCI
  Vector type: Mammalian Expression
Growth in bacteria
  Bacterial resistance: Ampicillin, 100 μg/mL
  Growth temperature: 37°C
  Growth strain: DH5alpha
  Copy number: High Copy
Gene/Insert
  Gene/Insert name: IZUMO1
  Species: M. musculus (mouse)
  Entrez Gene: Izumo1 (a.k.a. 1700058F15Rik, Izumo)
  Tag / fusion protein: V5 (C terminal on insert); GFPnes (C terminal on insert)
  Cloning method: Restriction Enzyme; 5′ cloning site Uknown (unknown if destroyed)
Terms and licenses: Academic/Nonprofit Terms; Industry Terms: Not Available to Industry
How to cite: pCI_IZUMO1-V5_GFPnes was a gift from Benjamin Podbilewicz (Addgene plasmid # 240497 ; http://n2t.net/addgene:240497 ; RRID:Addgene_240497)
